>Addgene plasmid #212160 | pLSU1/t35s[TMV]:MCS+:NosT | addgene full sequence | sequence record 422551 | Addgene NGS Result
TGTGGATAGCACGTACATTGGGAACCCAAAGCCGTACATTGGGAACCGGAACCCGTACATTGGGAACCCA
AAGCCGTACATTGGGAACCGGTCACACATGTAAGTGACTGATATAAAAGAGAAAAAAGGCGATTTTTCCG
CCTAAAACTCTTTAAAACTTATTAAAACTCTTAAAACCCGCCTGGCCTGTGCATAACTGTCTGGCCAGCG
CACAGCCGAAGAGCTGCAAAAAGCGCCTACCCTTCGGTCGCTGCGCTCCCTACGCCCCGCCGCTTCGCGT
CGGCCTATCGCGGCCGCTGGCCGCTCAAAAATGGCTGGCCTACGGCCAGGCAATCTGCTAGCGCGCGGAC
AAGCTAGGATTGGCAGGATATATTCAGTTGTAAATGATATCGCATGCGGAAACCTCCTCGGATTCCATTG
CCCAGCTATCTGTCACTTTATTGAGAAGATAGTGGAAAAGGAAGGTGGCTCCTACAAATGCCATCATTGC
GATAAAGGAAAGGCCATCGTTGAAGATGCCTCTGCCGACAGTGGTCCCAAAGATGGACCCCCACCCACGA
GGAGCATCGTGGAAAAAGAAGACGTTCCAACCACGTCTTCAAAGCAAGTGGATTGATGTGATATCTCCAC
TGACGTAAGGGATGACGCACAATCCCACTATCCTTCGCAAGACCCTTCCTCTATATAAGGAAGTTCATTT
CATTTGGAGAGGACACGCTCGAGTATAAGAGCTCATTTTTACAACAATTACCAACAACAACAAACAACAA
ACAACATTACAATTACATTTACAATTATCGATACACGCGTGCTCGAGGGTACCGAATTCGGATCGTATAC
CTGCAGGATCGTTCAAACATTTGGCAATAAAGTTTCTTAAGATTGAATCCTGTTGCCGGTCTTGCGATGA
TTATCATATAATTTCTGTTGAATTACGTTAAGCATGTAATAATTAACATGTAATGCATGACGTTATTTAT
GAGATGGGTTTTTATGATTAGAGTCCCGCAATTATACATTTAATACGCGATAGAAAACAAAATATAGCGC
GCAAACTAGGATAAATTATCGCGCGCGGTGTCATCTATGTTACTAGATCGGGGAGCTCTGGCAGGATATA
TGCGGTTGTAATTCATTTTTATTGTCTAAATTTCTGTATTTGTTTGTTTGCAATTAGATCCACGTTGTGT
CTCAAAATCTCTGATGTTACATTGCACAAGATAAAAATATATCATCATGAACAATAAAACTGTCTGCTTA
CATAAACAGTAATACAAGGGGTGTTATGAGCCATATTCAACGGGAAACGTCTTGTTCGAGGCCGCGATTA
AATTCCAACATGGATGCTGATTTATATGGGTATAAATGGGCTCGCGATAATGTCGGGCAATCAGGTGCGA
CAATCTACCGATTGTATGGGAAGCCCGATGCGCCAGAGTTGTTTCTGAAACATGGCAAAGGTAGCGTTGC
CAATGATGTTACAGATGAGATGGTCAGACTAAACTGGCTGACGGAATTTATGCCTCTTCCGACCATCAAG
CATTTTATCCGTACTCCTGATGATGCATGGTTACTCACCACTGCGATCCCAGGGAAAACAGCATTCCAGG
TATTAGAAGAATATCCTGATTCAGGTGAAAATATTGTTGATGCGCTGGCAGTGTTCCTGCGCCGGTTGCA
TTCGATTCCTGTTTGTAATTGTCCTTTTAACAGCGATCGCGTATTTCGTCTCGCTCAGGCGCAATCACGA
ATGAATAACGGTTTGGTTGATGCGAGTGATTTTGATGACGAGCGTAATGGCTGGCCTGTTGAACAAGTCT
GGAAAGAAATGCATAAACTTTTGCCATTCTCACCGGATTCAGTCGTCACTCATGGTGATTTCTCACTTGA
TAACCTTATTTTTGACGAGGGGAAATTAATAGGTTGTATTGATGTTGGACGAGTCGGAATCGCAGACCGA
TACCAGGATCTTGCCATCCTATGGAACTGCCTCGGTGAGTTTTCTCCTTCATTACAGAAACGGCTTTTTC
AAAAATATGGTATTGATAATCCTGATATGAATAAATTGCAGTTTCATTTGATGCTCGATGAGTTTTTCTA
ATCAGAATTGGTTAATTGGTTGTAACACTGGCAGAGCATTACGCTGACTTGACGGGACGGCGGCTTTGTT
GAATCAATTGATCTTCTTGAAATCCTTTTTTTCTGCGCGTAATCTGCTGCTTGCAAACAAAAAAACCACC
GCTACCAGCGGTGGTTTGTTTGCCGGATCAAGAGCTACCAACTCTTTTTCCGAAGGTAACTGGCTTCAGC
AGAGCGCAGATACCAAATACTGTTCTTCTAGTGTAGCCGTAGTTAGGCCACCACTTCAAGAACTCTGTAG
CACCGCCTACATACCTCGCTCTGCTAATCCTGTTACCAGTGGCTGCTGCCAGTGGCGATAAGTCGTGTCT
TACCGGGTTGGACTCAAGACGATAGTTACCGGATAAGGCGCAGCGGTCGGGCTGAACGGGGGGTTCGTGC
ACACAGCCCAGCTTGGAGCGAACGACCTACACCGAACTGAGATACCTACAGCGTGAGCTATGAGAAAGCG
CCACGCTTCCCGAAGGGAGAAAGGCGGACAGGTATCCGGTAAGCGGCAGGGTCGGAACAGGAGAGCGCAC
GAGGGAGCTTCCAGGGGGAAACGCCTGGTATCTTTATAGTCCTGTCGGGTTTCGCCACCTCTGACTTGAG
CGTCGATTTTTGTGATGCTCGTCAGGGGGGCGGAGCCTATGGAAAAACGCCAGCAACGCGGCCTTTTTAC
GGTTCCTGGCCTTTTGCTGGCCTTTTGCTCACATGTTCTTTCCTGCGTTATCCCCTGATTCTGTGGATAA
CCGTATTACCGCCTTTGAGTGATCTCTGAAGAAACCGAGCGCCGCCGTCTAAAAAGGTGATGTGTATTTG
AGTAAAACAGCTTGCGTCATGCGGTCGCTGCGTATATGATGCGATGAGTAAATAAACAAATACGCAAGGG
GAACGCATGAAGGTTATCGCTGTACTTAACCAGAAAGGCGGGTCAGGCAAGACGACCATCGCAACCCATC
TAGCCCGCGCCCTGCAACTCGCCGGGGCCGATGTTCTGTTAGTCGATTCCGATCCCCAGGGCAGTGCCCG
CGATTGGGCGGCCGTGCGGGAAGATCAACCGCTAACCGTTGTCGGCATCGACCGCCCGACGATTGACCGC
GACGTGAAGGCCATCGGCCGGCGCGACTTCGTAGTGATCGACGGAGCGCCCCAGGCGGCGGACTTGGCTG
TGTCCGCGATCAAGGCAGCCGACTTCGTGCTGATTCCGGTGCAGCCAAGCCCTTACGACATATGGGCCAC
CGCCGACCTGGTGGAGCTGGTTAAGCAGCGCATTGAGGTCACGGATGGAAGGCTACAAGCGGCCTTTGTC
GTGTCGCGGGCGATCAAAGGCACGCGCATCGGCGGTGAGGTTGCCGAGGCGCTGGCCGGGTACGAGCTGC
CCATTCTTGAGTCCCGTATCACGCAGCGCGTGAGCTACCCAGGCACTGCCGCCGCCGGCACAACCGTTCT
TGAATCAGAACCCGAGGGCGACGCTGCCCGCGAGGTCCAGGCGCTGGCCGCTGAAATTAAATCAAAACTC
ATTTGAGTTAATGAGGTAAAGAGAAAATGAGCAAAAGCACAAACACGCTAAGTGCCGGCCGTCCGAGCGC
ACGCAGCAGCAAGGCTGCAACGTTGGCCAGCCTGGCAGACACGCCAGCCATGAAGCGGGTCAACTTTCAG
TTGCCGGCGGAGGATCACACCAAGCTGAAGATGTACGCGGTACGCCAAGGCAAGACCATTACCGAGCTGC
TATCTGAATACATCGCGCAGCTACCAGAGTAAATGAGCAAATGAATAAATGAGTAGATGAATTTTAGCGG
CTAAAGGAGGCGGCATGGAAAATCAAGAACAACCAGGCACCGACGCCGTGGAATGCCCCATGTGTGGAGG
AACGGGCGGTTGGCCAGGCGTAAGCGGCTGGGTTGTCTGCCGGCCCTGCAATGGCACTGGAACCCCCAAG
CCCGAGGAATCGGCGTGAGCGGTCGCAAACCATCCGGCCCGGTACAAATCGGCGCGGCGCTGGGTGATGA
CCTGGTGGAGAAGTTGAAGGCCGCGCAGGCCGCCCAGCGGCAACGCATCGAGGCAGAAGCACGCCCCGGT
GAATCGTGGCAAGCGGCCGCTGATCGAATCCGCAAAGAATCCCGGCAACCGCCGGCAGCCGGTGCGCCGT
CGATTAGGAAGCCGCCCAAGGGCGACGAGCAACCAGATTTTTTCGTTCCGATGCTCTATGACGTGGGCAC
CCGCGATAGTCGCAGCATCATGGACGTGGCCGTTTTCCGTCTGTCGAAGCGTGACCGACGAGCTGGCGAG
GTGATCCGCTACGAGCTTCCAGACGGGCACGTAGAGGTTTCCGCAGGGCCGGCCGGCATGGCCAGTGTGT
GGGATTACGACCTGGTACTGATGGCGGTTTCCCATCTAACCGAATCCATGAACCGATACCGGGAAGGGAA
GGGAGACAAGCCCGGCCGCGTGTTCCGTCCACACGTTGCGGACGTACTCAAGTTCTGCCGGCGAGCCGAT
GGCGGAAAGCAGAAAGACGACCTGGTAGAAACCTGCATTCGGTTAAACACCACGCACGTTGCCATGCAGC
GTACGAAGAAGGCCAAGAACGGCCGCCTGGTGACGGTATCCGAGGGTGAAGCCTTGATTAGCCGCTACAA
GATCGTAAAGAGCGAAACCGGGCGGCCGGAGTACATCGAGATCGAGCTAGTTGATTGGATGTACCGCGAG
ATCACAGAAGGCAAGAACCCGGACGTGCTGACGGTTCACCCCGATTACTTTTTGATCGATCCCGGCATCG
GCCGTTTTCTCTACCGCCTGGCACGCCGCGCCGCAGGCAAGGCAGAAGCCAGATGGTTGTTCAAGACGAT
CTACGAACGCAGTGGCAGCGCCGGAGAGTTCAAGAAGTTCTGTTTCACCGTGCGCAAGCTGATCGGGTCA
AATGACCTGCCGGAGTACGATTTGAAGGAGGAGGCGGGGCAGGCTGGCCCGATCCTAGTCATGCGCTACC
GCAACCTGATCGAGGGCGAAGCATCCGCCGGTTCCTAATGTACGGAGCAGATGCTAGGGCAAATTGCCCT
AGCAGGGGAAAAAGGTCGAAAAGATCTCTTTCC
Features (pLannotate 1.2.2; 10 found; start..end, strand, type, name):
      1..195     +  rep_origin     pVS1 oriV: origin of replication for the Pseudomonas plasmid pVS1 (Heeb et al., 2000)
    362..385     +  misc_feature   LB T-DNA repeat: left border repeat from octopine Ach5 T-DNA
    398..668     +  promoter       35SPPDK promoter (fragment): hybrid promoter consisting of the cauliflower mosaic virus 35S enhancer fused to the maize C4PPDK basal promoter (Yoo et al., 2007)
    667..713     +  promoter       minimal CaMV 35S promoter: minimal 35S promoter from cauliflower mosaic virus
    744..797     +  misc_feature   TMV Ω: translational enhancer from the tobacco mosaic virus 5'-leader sequence (Gallie et al., 1988)
    847..1099    +  terminator     NOS terminator: nopaline synthase terminator and poly(A) signal
   1286..2101    +  CDS            KanR: aminoglycoside phosphotransferase; aph(3')-Ia; confers resistance to kanamycin in bacteria or G418 (Geneticin®) in eukaryotes
   2187..2775    +  rep_origin     ori: high-copy-number ColE1/pMB1/pBR322/pUC origin of replication
   3017..3646    +  CDS            pVS1 StaA: stability protein from the Pseudomonas plasmid pVS1 (Heeb et al., 2000)
   4075..5148    +  CDS            pVS1 RepA: replication protein from the Pseudomonas plasmid pVS1 (Heeb et al., 2000)
