[The description below was written by a language model from this plasmid's Addgene catalogue record and pLannotate feature annotations shown in this document.]
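Description:
pLSU1/t35s[TMV]:MCS+:NosT is a compact (about 5.2 kb) plant binary vector built on the pLSU1 backbone and supplied as an empty expression cassette for inserting a gene of interest. It is a shuttle plasmid. A high-copy ColE1/pUC-type origin supports propagation in E. coli, while the pVS1 replicon (oriV with the RepA replication protein and StaA stability protein) allows stable maintenance in Agrobacterium. Bacterial selection is by kanamycin through an aph(3')-Ia KanR gene located in the backbone.

The payload is a promoter–leader–cloning site–terminator cassette. The annotation detects a CaMV 35S enhancer region (scored as a fragment of the 35S-PPDK hybrid promoter, most likely because of the shared 35S enhancer) directly abutting a minimal CaMV 35S promoter, consistent with the "truncated 35S" promoter named in the record. Downstream lies the TMV Ω 5' leader, a translational enhancer. The feature table assigns it to tobacco mosaic virus, whereas the catalogue text says "Tomato Mosaic Virus". A short unannotated interval between the Ω leader and the nopaline synthase (NOS) terminator/poly(A) signal corresponds to the extended multiple cloning site, so a coding sequence cloned there would be strongly transcribed, efficiently translated and polyadenylated in plant cells.

An octopine-type left border T-DNA repeat sits just upstream of the cassette. No right border repeat and no plant selectable marker are annotated, so the record does not show how the T-DNA is delimited on the other side or how transformed tissue would be selected. The vector is intended for Agrobacterium-mediated gene expression in plants.
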