Addgene plasmid #212160: pLSU1/t35s[TMV]:MCS+:NosT
Purpose: (Empty Backbone) This binary vector has an empty backbone with extended multiple cloning site (MSC) where you can inserta a gene into a cassette with a strong promoter (truncated 35sCAMV) and UTR (Tomato Mosaic Virus)
Depositing lab: Wayne Curtis.
Backbone
  Vector backbone: pLSU1
  Vector type: Plant Expression
Growth in bacteria
  Bacterial resistance: Kanamycin, 50 μg/mL
  Growth temperature: 37°C
  Growth strain: DH5alpha
  Copy number: High Copy
Gene/Insert
  Gene/Insert name: None
Terms and licenses: Academic/Nonprofit Terms; Industry Terms: Not Available to Industry
How to cite: pLSU1/t35s[TMV]:MCS+:NosT was a gift from Wayne Curtis (Addgene plasmid # 212160 ; http://n2t.net/addgene:212160 ; RRID:Addgene_212160)
